Addgene plasmid #75543: PTK2 gRNA (BRDN0001145734)
Purpose: 3rd generation lentiviral gRNA plasmid targeting human PTK2
Depositing lab: John Doench & David Root. Depositing organization: Broad Institute. Publication: Optimized sgRNA design to maximize activity and minimize off-target effects of CRISPR-Cas9. Doench JG, Fusi N, Sullender M, Hegde M, Vaimberg EW, Donovan KF, Smith I, Tothova Z, Wilen C, Orchard R, Virgin HW, Listgarten J, Root DE. Nat Biotechnol. 2016 Jan 18. doi: 10.1038/nbt.3437. PubMed 26780180.
Backbone
  Vector backbone: lentiGuide-Puro
  Backbone manufacturer: Zhang Lab (Addgene plasmid # 52963)
  Vector type: Mammalian Expression, Lentiviral, CRISPR
  Selectable markers: Puromycin
Growth in bacteria
  Bacterial resistance: Ampicillin, 100 μg/mL
  Growth temperature: 37°C
  Growth strain: DH5alpha
  Copy number: High Copy
Gene/Insert
  Gene/Insert name: PTK2 (alt names: PTK2; NM_001199649.1)
  gRNA/shRNA sequence: TCTGATGATAAATGACTGCG
  Species: H. sapiens (human)
  Entrez Gene: PTK2 (a.k.a. FADK, FADK 1, FAK, FAK1, FRNK, PPP1R71, p125FAK, pp125FAK)
  Promoter: hU6
  Cloning method: Unknown
  Sequencing primers: 5′ U6-F; 3′ pS2-R
Terms and licenses: Academic/Nonprofit Terms; Industry Terms: Not Available to Industry
Depositor comments: The gRNA was designed to target the following Genbank reference sequence(s): NM_001199649.1,NM_005607.4,NM_153831.3. Note that this plasmid does NOT contain Cas9. It should be used in conjunction with lentiCas9-Blast (Addgene #52962) or otherwise with cell lines already expressing Cas9. Browse the full kinome gRNA library at http://www.addgene.org/pooled-library/broadgpp-human-kinome/ or visit http://www.broadinstitute.org/rnai/public/ for detailed protocols and information.
How to cite: PTK2 gRNA (BRDN0001145734) was a gift from John Doench & David Root (Addgene plasmid # 75543 ; http://n2t.net/addgene:75543 ; RRID:Addgene_75543)
