[The description below was written by a language model from this plasmid's Addgene catalogue record and pLannotate feature annotations shown in this document.]
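Description:
PTK2 gRNA (BRDN0001145734) is a third-generation lentiviral CRISPR guide plasmid built on the lentiGuide-Puro backbone. It expresses a single guide RNA against human PTK2, the gene encoding focal adhesion kinase (FAK). The 8.3 kb plasmid is propagated in E. coli from a high-copy ColE1/pUC-type origin under ampicillin selection (AmpR). It also carries backbone elements typical of this vector family, including an f1 origin, an SV40 origin and poly(A) signal, and lac, T7 and T3 promoter remnants.

The viral transfer cassette starts with an RSV promoter fused to a truncated HIV-1 5' LTR, which makes genomic RNA production in packaging cells Tat-independent. It ends with a self-inactivating ΔU3 3' LTR. Between the LTRs lie the Ψ packaging signal with a partial gag sequence, the Rev response element for nuclear export of the unspliced genome, and a cPPT/CTS that aids nuclear import. The payload has two units. A human U6 (Pol III) promoter drives the PTK2-specific spacer joined to the Streptococcus pyogenes Cas9 guide scaffold. Downstream, an EF-1α promoter with its intron A drives puromycin N-acetyltransferase, followed by a WPRE to boost transcript expression, so transduced mammalian cells can be selected with puromycin.

The plasmid does not encode Cas9, so it must be paired with a separate Cas9 vector or used in cells that already express the nuclease. The guide was designed against several PTK2 reference transcripts and belongs to a human kinome gRNA collection associated with work on optimised sgRNA design. Its typical use is knockout of PTK2 in human cells by lentiviral delivery.
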