Features (pLannotate 1.2.2; 29 found; start..end, strand, type, name):
     14..80      +  CDS            small t antigen (fragment): SV40 (simian virus 40) small t antigen
    106..317     +  promoter       EF-1α core promoter: core promoter for human elongation factor EF-1α
    318..1256    +  intron         EF-1α intron A: intron upstream of the start codon of human EF-1α
   1278..1877    +  CDS            PuroR (fragment): puromycin N-acetyltransferase; pac from Streptomyces; confers resistance to puromycin
   1893..2481    +  misc_feature   WPRE: woodchuck hepatitis virus posttranscriptional regulatory element
   2532..2551    +  misc_feature   cPPT/CTS (fragment): central polypurine tract and central termination sequence of HIV-1
   2553..2786    +  LTR            3' LTR (ΔU3): self-inactivating 3' long terminal repeat (LTR) from HIV-1
   2864..2985    +  polyA_signal   SV40 poly(A) signal: SV40 polyadenylation signal
   3025..3160    +  rep_origin     SV40 ori: SV40 origin of replication
   3181..3199    -  promoter       T7 promoter: promoter for bacteriophage T7 RNA polymerase
   3207..3362    +  CDS            lacZα (fragment): LacZα fragment of β-galactosidase; lacZ fragment
   3367..3795    +  rep_origin     f1 ori (sequence partly withheld): f1 bacteriophage origin of replication; arrow indicates direction of (+) strand synthesis
   3848..3952    +  promoter       AmpR promoter: bla
   3953..4813    +  CDS            AmpR: β-lactamase; bla; confers resistance to ampicillin, carbenicillin, and related antibiotics
   4984..5572    +  rep_origin     ori: high-copy-number ColE1/pMB1/pBR322/pUC origin of replication
   5755..5847    +  CDS            lacI (fragment): lac repressor; lacI; The lac repressor binds to the lac operator to inhibit transcription in E. coli. This inhibition can be relieved by adding lactose or isopropyl-β-D-thiogalactopyranoside (IPTG).
   5860..5881    +  protein_bind   CAP binding site: CAP binding activates transcription in the presence of cAMP. E. coli catabolite activator protein
   5896..5926    +  promoter       lac promoter: promoter for the E. coli lac operon
   5934..5950    +  protein_bind   lac operator: The lac repressor binds to the lac operator to inhibit transcription in E. coli. This inhibition can be relieved by adding lactose or isopropyl-β-D-thiogalactopyranoside (IPTG). lac repressor encoded by lacI
   5995..6013    +  promoter       T3 promoter: promoter for bacteriophage T3 RNA polymerase
   6041..6267    +  promoter       RSV promoter: Rous sarcoma virus enhancer/promoter
   6268..6448    +  LTR            5' LTR (truncated): truncated 5' long terminal repeat (LTR) from HIV-1
   6495..6620    +  misc_feature   HIV-1 Ψ: packaging signal of human immunodeficiency virus type 1
   6604..6967    +  CDS            HIV-1 gag (fragment): gag protein from human immunodeficiency virus 1; gag
   7113..7346    +  misc_feature   RRE: The Rev response element (RRE) of HIV-1 allows for Rev-dependent mRNA export from the nucleus to the cytoplasm.
   7723..7749    +  CDS            Rev (fragment): human immunodeficiency virus 1 (HIV-1) Rev protein; rev; enhances nuclear export of unspliced and incompletely spliced viral mRNAs
   7753..7993    +  promoter       U6 promoter: RNA polymerase III promoter for human U6 snRNA
   8023..8098    +  misc_RNA       gRNA scaffold: guide RNA scaffold for the Streptococcus pyogenes CRISPR/Cas9 system
   8154..8271    +  misc_feature   cPPT/CTS: central polypurine tract and central termination sequence of HIV-1
>Addgene plasmid #75543 | PTK2 gRNA (BRDN0001145734) | addgene full sequence | sequence record 184088 | Addgene Assembled Sequence
CCCGGGTGCAAAGATGGATAAAGTTTTAAACAGAGAGGAATCTTTGCAGCTAATGGACCTTCTAGGTCTT
GAAAGGAGTGGGAATTGGCTCCGGTGCCCGTCAGTGGGCAGAGCGCACATCGCCCACAGTCCCCGAGAAG
TTGGGGGGAGGGGTCGGCAATTGATCCGGTGCCTAGAGAAGGTGGCGCGGGGTAAACTGGGAAAGTGATG
TCGTGTACTGGCTCCGCCTTTTTCCCGAGGGTGGGGGAGAACCGTATATAAGTGCAGTAGTCGCCGTGAA
CGTTCTTTTTCGCAACGGGTTTGCCGCCAGAACACAGGTAAGTGCCGTGTGTGGTTCCCGCGGGCCTGGC
CTCTTTACGGGTTATGGCCCTTGCGTGCCTTGAATTACTTCCACCTGGCTGCAGTACGTGATTCTTGATC
CCGAGCTTCGGGTTGGAAGTGGGTGGGAGAGTTCGAGGCCTTGCGCTTAAGGAGCCCCTTCGCCTCGTGC
TTGAGTTGAGGCCTGGCCTGGGCGCTGGGGCCGCCGCGTGCGAATCTGGTGGCACCTTCGCGCCTGTCTC
GCTGCTTTCGATAAGTCTCTAGCCATTTAAAATTTTTGATGACCTGCTGCGACGCTTTTTTTCTGGCAAG
ATAGTCTTGTAAATGCGGGCCAAGATCTGCACACTGGTATTTCGGTTTTTGGGGCCGCGGGCGGCGACGG
GGCCCGTGCGTCCCAGCGCACATGTTCGGCGAGGCGGGGCCTGCGAGCGCGGCCACCGAGAATCGGACGG
GGGTAGTCTCAAGCTGGCCGGCCTGCTCTGGTGCCTGGCCTCGCGCCGCCGTGTATCGCCCCGCCCTGGG
CGGCAAGGCTGGCCCGGTCGGCACCAGTTGCGTGAGCGGAAAGATGGCCGCTTCCCGGCCCTGCTGCAGG
GAGCTCAAAATGGAGGACGCGGCGCTCGGGAGAGCGGGCGGGTGAGTCACCCACACAAAGGAAAAGGGCC
TTTCCGTCCTCAGCCGTCGCTTCATGTGACTCCACGGAGTACCGGGCGCCGTCCAGGCACCTCGATTAGT
TCTCGAGCTTTTGGAGTACGTCGTCTTTAGGTTGGGGGGAGGGGTTTTATGCGATGGAGTTTCCCCACAC
TGAGTGGGTGGAGACTGAAGTTAGGCCAGCTTGGCACTTGATGTAATTCTCCTTGGAATTTGCCCTTTTT
GAGTTTGGATCTTGGTTCATTCTCAAGCCTCAGACAGTGGTTCAAAGTTTTTTTCTTCCATTTCAGGTGT
CGTGACGTACGGCCACCATGACCGAGTACAAGCCCACGGTGCGCCTCGCCACCCGCGACGACGTCCCCAG
GGCCGTACGCACCCTCGCCGCCGCGTTCGCCGACTACCCCGCCACGCGCCACACCGTCGATCCGGACCGC
CACATCGAGCGGGTCACCGAGCTGCAAGAACTCTTCCTCACGCGCGTCGGGCTCGACATCGGCAAGGTGT
GGGTCGCGGACGACGGCGCCGCCGTGGCGGTCTGGACCACGCCGGAGAGCGTCGAAGCGGGGGCGGTGTT
CGCCGAGATCGGCCCGCGCATGGCCGAGTTGAGCGGTTCCCGGCTGGCCGCGCAGCAACAGATGGAAGGC
CTCCTGGCGCCGCACCGGCCCAAGGAGCCCGCGTGGTTCCTGGCCACCGTCGGAGTCTCGCCCGACCACC
AGGGCAAGGGTCTGGGCAGCGCCGTCGTGCTCCCCGGAGTGGAGGCGGCCGAGCGCGCCGGGGTGCCCGC
CTTCCTGGAGACCTCCGCGCCCCGCAACCTCCCCTTCTACGAGCGGCTCGGCTTCACCGTCACCGCCGAC
GTCGAGGTGCCCGAAGGACCGCGCACCTGGTGCATGACCCGCAAGCCCGGTGCCTGAACGCGTTAAGTCG
ACAATCAACCTCTGGATTACAAAATTTGTGAAAGATTGACTGGTATTCTTAACTATGTTGCTCCTTTTAC
GCTATGTGGATACGCTGCTTTAATGCCTTTGTATCATGCTATTGCTTCCCGTATGGCTTTCATTTTCTCC
TCCTTGTATAAATCCTGGTTGCTGTCTCTTTATGAGGAGTTGTGGCCCGTTGTCAGGCAACGTGGCGTGG
TGTGCACTGTGTTTGCTGACGCAACCCCCACTGGTTGGGGCATTGCCACCACCTGTCAGCTCCTTTCCGG
GACTTTCGCTTTCCCCCTCCCTATTGCCACGGCGGAACTCATCGCCGCCTGCCTTGCCCGCTGCTGGACA
GGGGCTCGGCTGTTGGGCACTGACAATTCCGTGGTGTTGTCGGGGAAATCATCGTCCTTTCCTTGGCTGC
TCGCCTGTGTTGCCACCTGGATTCTGCGCGGGACGTCCTTCTGCTACGTCCCTTCGGCCCTCAATCCAGC
GGACCTTCCTTCCCGCGGCCTGCTGCCGGCTCTGCGGCCTCTTCCGCGTCTTCGCCTTCGCCCTCAGACG
AGTCGGATCTCCCTTTGGGCCGCCTCCCCGCGTCGACTTTAAGACCAATGACTTACAAGGCAGCTGTAGA
TCTTAGCCACTTTTTAAAAGAAAAGGGGGGACTGGAAGGGCTAATTCACTCCCAACGAAGACAAGATCTG
CTTTTTGCTTGTACTGGGTCTCTCTGGTTAGACCAGATCTGAGCCTGGGAGCTCTCTGGCTAACTAGGGA
ACCCACTGCTTAAGCCTCAATAAAGCTTGCCTTGAGTGCTTCAAGTAGTGTGTGCCCGTCTGTTGTGTGA
CTCTGGTAACTAGAGATCCCTCAGACCCTTTTAGTCAGTGTGGAAAATCTCTAGCAGTACGTATAGTAGT
TCATGTCATCTTATTATTCAGTATTTATAACTTGCAAAGAAATGAATATCAGAGAGTGAGAGGAACTTGT
TTATTGCAGCTTATAATGGTTACAAATAAAGCAATAGCATCACAAATTTCACAAATAAAGCATTTTTTTC
ACTGCATTCTAGTTGTGGTTTGTCCAAACTCATCAATGTATCTTATCATGTCTGGCTCTAGCTATCCCGC
CCCTAACTCCGCCCATCCCGCCCCTAACTCCGCCCAGTTCCGCCCATTCTCCGCCCCATGGCTGACTAAT
TTTTTTTATTTATGCAGAGGCCGAGGCCGCCTCGGCCTCTGAGCTATTCCAGAAGTAGTGAGGAGGCTTT
TTTGGAGGCCTAGGGACGTACCCAATTCGCCCTATAGTGAGTCGTATTACGCGCGCTCACTGGCCGTCGT
TTTACAACGTCGTGACTGGGAAAACCCTGGCGTTACCCAACTTAATCGCCTTGCAGCACATCCCCCTTTC
GCCAGCTGGCGTAATAGCGAAGAGGCCCGCACCGATCGCCCTTCCCAACAGTTGCGCAGCCTGAATGGCG
AATGGG
[124 nt withheld, positions 3367-3490]
C
[91 nt withheld, positions 3492-3582]
A
[49 nt withheld, positions 3584-3632]
CCTTTGACGTTGGAGTCCACGTTCTTT
[37 nt withheld, positions 3660-3696]
ACCCTATCTCGGTCTATTCTTTTGATTTATAAGGGATTTTGCCGATTTCGGCCTATTGGTTAAAAAATGA
GCTGATTTAACAAAAATTTAACGCGAATTTTAACAAAATATTAACGCTTACAATTTAGGTGGCACTTTTC
GGGGAAATGTGCGCGGAACCCCTATTTGTTTATTTTTCTAAATACATTCAAATATGTATCCGCTCATGAG
ACAATAACCCTGATAAATGCTTCAATAATATTGAAAAAGGAAGAGTATGAGTATTCAACATTTCCGTGTC
GCCCTTATTCCCTTTTTTGCGGCATTTTGCCTTCCTGTTTTTGCTCACCCAGAAACGCTGGTGAAAGTAA
AAGATGCTGAAGATCAGTTGGGTGCACGAGTGGGTTACATCGAACTGGATCTCAACAGCGGTAAGATCCT
TGAGAGTTTTCGCCCCGAAGAACGTTTTCCAATGATGAGCACTTTTAAAGTTCTGCTATGTGGCGCGGTA
TTATCCCGTATTGACGCCGGGCAAGAGCAACTCGGTCGCCGCATACACTATTCTCAGAATGACTTGGTTG
AGTACTCACCAGTCACAGAAAAGCATCTTACGGATGGCATGACAGTAAGAGAATTATGCAGTGCTGCCAT
AACCATGAGTGATAACACTGCGGCCAACTTACTTCTGACAACGATCGGAGGACCGAAGGAGCTAACCGCT
TTTTTGCACAACATGGGGGATCATGTAACTCGCCTTGATCGTTGGGAACCGGAGCTGAATGAAGCCATAC
CAAACGACGAGCGTGACACCACGATGCCTGTAGCAATGGCAACAACGTTGCGCAAACTATTAACTGGCGA
ACTACTTACTCTAGCTTCCCGGCAACAATTAATAGACTGGATGGAGGCGGATAAAGTTGCAGGACCACTT
CTGCGCTCGGCCCTTCCGGCTGGCTGGTTTATTGCTGATAAATCTGGAGCCGGTGAGCGTGGGTCTCGCG
GTATCATTGCAGCACTGGGGCCAGATGGTAAGCCCTCCCGTATCGTAGTTATCTACACGACGGGGAGTCA
GGCAACTATGGATGAACGAAATAGACAGATCGCTGAGATAGGTGCCTCACTGATTAAGCATTGGTAACTG
TCAGACCAAGTTTACTCATATATACTTTAGATTGATTTAAAACTTCATTTTTAATTTAAAAGGATCTAGG
TGAAGATCCTTTTTGATAATCTCATGACCAAAATCCCTTAACGTGAGTTTTCGTTCCACTGAGCGTCAGA
CCCCGTAGAAAAGATCAAAGGATCTTCTTGAGATCCTTTTTTTCTGCGCGTAATCTGCTGCTTGCAAACA
AAAAAACCACCGCTACCAGCGGTGGTTTGTTTGCCGGATCAAGAGCTACCAACTCTTTTTCCGAAGGTAA
CTGGCTTCAGCAGAGCGCAGATACCAAATACTGTTCTTCTAGTGTAGCCGTAGTTAGGCCACCACTTCAA
GAACTCTGTAGCACCGCCTACATACCTCGCTCTGCTAATCCTGTTACCAGTGGCTGCTGCCAGTGGCGAT
AAGTCGTGTCTTACCGGGTTGGACTCAAGACGATAGTTACCGGATAAGGCGCAGCGGTCGGGCTGAACGG
GGGGTTCGTGCACACAGCCCAGCTTGGAGCGAACGACCTACACCGAACTGAGATACCTACAGCGTGAGCT
ATGAGAAAGCGCCACGCTTCCCGAAGGGAGAAAGGCGGACAGGTATCCGGTAAGCGGCAGGGTCGGAACA
GGAGAGCGCACGAGGGAGCTTCCAGGGGGAAACGCCTGGTATCTTTATAGTCCTGTCGGGTTTCGCCACC
TCTGACTTGAGCGTCGATTTTTGTGATGCTCGTCAGGGGGGCGGAGCCTATGGAAAAACGCCAGCAACGC
GGCCTTTTTACGGTTCCTGGCCTTTTGCTGGCCTTTTGCTCACATGTTCTTTCCTGCGTTATCCCCTGAT
TCTGTGGATAACCGTATTACCGCCTTTGAGTGAGCTGATACCGCTCGCCGCAGCCGAACGACCGAGCGCA
GCGAGTCAGTGAGCGAGGAAGCGGAAGAGCGCCCAATACGCAAACCGCCTCTCCCCGCGCGTTGGCCGAT
TCATTAATGCAGCTGGCACGACAGGTTTCCCGACTGGAAAGCGGGCAGTGAGCGCAACGCAATTAATGTG
AGTTAGCTCACTCATTAGGCACCCCAGGCTTTACACTTTATGCTTCCGGCTCGTATGTTGTGTGGAATTG
TGAGCGGATAACAATTTCACACAGGAAACAGCTATGACCATGATTACGCCAAGCGCGCAATTAACCCTCA
CTAAAGGGAACAAAAGCTGGAGCTGCAAGCTTAATGTAGTCTTATGCAATACTCTTGTAGTCTTGCAACA
TGGTAACGATGAGTTAGCAACATGCCTTACAAGGAGAGAAAAAGCACCGTGCATGCCGATTGGTGGAAGT
AAGGTGGTACGATCGTGCCTTATTAGGAAGGCAACAGACGGGTCTGACATGGATTGGACGAACCACTGAA
TTGCCGCATTGCAGAGATATTGTATTTAAGTGCCTAGCTCGATACATAAACGGGTCTCTCTGGTTAGACC
AGATCTGAGCCTGGGAGCTCTCTGGCTAACTAGGGAACCCACTGCTTAAGCCTCAATAAAGCTTGCCTTG
AGTGCTTCAAGTAGTGTGTGCCCGTCTGTTGTGTGACTCTGGTAACTAGAGATCCCTCAGACCCTTTTAG
TCAGTGTGGAAAATCTCTAGCAGTGGCGCCCGAACAGGGACTTGAAAGCGAAAGGGAAACCAGAGGAGCT
CTCTCGACGCAGGACTCGGCTTGCTGAAGCGCGCACGGCAAGAGGCGAGGGGCGGCGACTGGTGAGTACG
CCAAAAATTTTGACTAGCGGAGGCTAGAAGGAGAGAGATGGGTGCGAGAGCGTCAGTATTAAGCGGGGGA
GAATTAGATCGCGATGGGAAAAAATTCGGTTAAGGCCAGGGGGAAAGAAAAAATATAAATTAAAACATAT
AGTATGGGCAAGCAGGGAGCTAGAACGATTCGCAGTTAATCCTGGCCTGTTAGAAACATCAGAAGGCTGT
AGACAAATACTGGGACAGCTACAACCATCCCTTCAGACAGGATCAGAAGAACTTAGATCATTATATAATA
CAGTAGCAACCCTCTATTGTGTGCATCAAAGGATAGAGATAAAAGACACCAAGGAAGCTTTAGACAAGAT
AGAGGAAGAGCAAAACAAAAGTAAGACCACCGCACAGCAAGCGGCCGCTGATCTTCAGACCTGGAGGAGG
AGATATGAGGGACAATTGGAGAAGTGAATTATATAAATATAAAGTAGTAAAAATTGAACCATTAGGAGTA
GCACCCACCAAGGCAAAGAGAAGAGTGGTGCAGAGAGAAAAAAGAGCAGTGGGAATAGGAGCTTTGTTCC
TTGGGTTCTTGGGAGCAGCAGGAAGCACTATGGGCGCAGCGTCAATGACGCTGACGGTACAGGCCAGACA
ATTATTGTCTGGTATAGTGCAGCAGCAGAACAATTTGCTGAGGGCTATTGAGGCGCAACAGCATCTGTTG
CAACTCACAGTCTGGGGCATCAAGCAGCTCCAGGCAAGAATCCTGGCTGTGGAAAGATACCTAAAGGATC
AACAGCTCCTGGGGATTTGGGGTTGCTCTGGAAAACTCATTTGCACCACTGCTGTGCCTTGGAATGCTAG
TTGGAGTAATAAATCTCTGGAACAGATTTGGAATCACACGACCTGGATGGAGTGGGACAGAGAAATTAAC
AATTACACAAGCTTAATACACTCCTTAATTGAAGAATCGCAAAACCAGCAAGAAAAGAATGAACAAGAAT
TATTGGAATTAGATAAATGGGCAAGTTTGTGGAATTGGTTTAACATAACAAATTGGCTGTGGTATATAAA
ATTATTCATAATGATAGTAGGAGGCTTGGTAGGTTTAAGAATAGTTTTTGCTGTACTTTCTATAGTGAAT
AGAGTTAGGCAGGGATATTCACCATTATCGTTTCAGACCCACCTCCCAACCCCGAGGGGACCCAGAGAGG
GCCTATTTCCCATGATTCCTTCATATTTGCATATACGATACAAGGCTGTTAGAGAGATAATTAGAATTAA
TTTGACTGTAAACACAAAGATATTAGTACAAAATACGTGACGTAGAAAGTAATAATTTCTTGGGTAGTTT
GCAGTTTTAAAATTATGTTTTAAAATGGACTATCATATGCTTACCGTAACTTGAAAGTATTTCGATTTCT
TGGCTTTATATATCTTGTGGAAAGGACGAAACACCGTCTGATGATAAATGACTGCGGTTTTAGAGCTAGA
AATAGCAAGTTAAAATAAGGCTAGTCCGTTATCAACTTGAAAAAGTGGCACCGAGTCGGTGCTTTTTTAA
GCTTGGCGTAACTAGATCTTGAGACAAATGGCAGTATTCATCCACAATTTTAAAAGAAAAGGGGGGATTG
GGGGGTACAGTGCAGGGGAAAGAATAGTAGACATAATAGCAACAGACATACAAACTAAAGAATTACAAAA
ACAAATTACAAAAATTCAAAATTTTCGGGTTTATTACAGGGACAGCAGAGATCCACTTTGGCGCCGGCTC
GAGGGGG
