>Addgene plasmid #75543 | PTK2 gRNA (BRDN0001145734) | depositor partial sequence | sequence record 143003 | Target Sequence
TCTGATGATAAATGACTGCG
