>Addgene plasmid #75543 | PTK2 gRNA (BRDN0001145734) | addgene partial sequence | sequence record 184087 | hU6-F
AGAAAGTAATAATTTCTTGGGTAGTTTGCAGTTTTAAAATTATGTTTTAAAATGGACTATCATATGCTTA
CCGTAACTTGAAAGTATTTCGATTTCTTGGCTTTATATATCTTGTGGAAAGGACGAAACACCGTCTGATG
ATAAATGACTGCGGTTTTAGAGCTAGAAATAGCAAGTTAAAATAAGGCTAGTCCGTTATCAACTTGAAAA
AGTGGCACCGAGTCGGTGCTTTTTTAAGCTTGGCGTAACTAGATCTTGAGACAAATGGCAGTATTCATCC
ACAATTTTAAAAGAAAAGGGGGGATTGGGGGGTACAGTGCAGGGGAAAGAATAGTAGACATAATAGCAAC
AGACATACAAACTAAAGAATTACAAAAACAAATTACAAAAATTCAAAATTTTCGGGTTTATTACAGGGAC
AGCAGAGATCCACTTTGGCGCCGGCTCGAGGGGGCCCGGGTGCAAAGATGGATAAAGTTTTAAACAGAGA
GGAATCTTTGCAGCTAATGGACCTTCTAGGTCTTGAAAGGAGTGGGAATTGGCTCCGGTGCCCGTCAGTG
GGCAGAGCGC
